Addgene plasmid #239892: LLP970
Purpose: CaMV 35S-SynPro-05 engineered promoter driving the expression of Renilla luciferase
Depositing lab: Ryan Lister. Depositing organization: University of Western Australia. Publication: CRISPRi-based circuits to control gene expression in plants. Khan MA, Herring G, Zhu JY, Oliva M, Fourie E, Johnston B, Zhang Z, Potter J, Pineda L, Pflueger J, Swain T, Pflueger C, Lloyd JPB, Secco D, Small I, Kidd BN, Lister R. Nat Biotechnol. 2025 Mar;43(3):416-430. doi: 10.1038/s41587-024-02236-w. Epub 2024 May 20. PubMed 38769424.
Backbone
  Vector backbone: pBluescript SK(+)
  Vector type: Synthetic Biology
Growth in bacteria
  Bacterial resistance: Ampicillin, 100 μg/mL
  Growth temperature: 30°C
  Growth strain: DH5alpha
  Copy number: High Copy
Gene/Insert
  Gene/Insert name: CaMV 35S-SynPro-05::Rluc (alt name: Other genes: NOS::Fluc)
  Species: Synthetic
  Mutation: N/A
  Tag / fusion protein: PEST on C-terminus of Rluc (C terminal on insert)
  Cloning method: Restriction Enzyme; 5′ cloning site Unknown (unknown if destroyed)
Terms and licenses: Academic/Nonprofit Terms; Industry Terms: Not Available to Industry
How to cite: LLP970 was a gift from Ryan Lister (Addgene plasmid # 239892 ; http://n2t.net/addgene:239892 ; RRID:Addgene_239892)
