[The description below was written by a language model from this plasmid's Addgene catalogue record and pLannotate feature annotations shown in this document.]
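Description:
LLP970 is a 7.3 kb dual-luciferase reporter plasmid built on the pBluescript SK(+) backbone, designed for testing a synthetic plant promoter. It is maintained in E. coli through the high-copy ColE1/pUC origin and selected with ampicillin via the β-lactamase gene. The backbone also retains the f1 phage origin, lac promoter/operator and lacZα remnants, and the flanking T7 and T3 promoters. No T-DNA borders or plant selection marker are annotated, which suggests direct DNA delivery for transient expression rather than Agrobacterium-mediated transformation, although the record does not state the delivery route.

The payload consists of two plant expression units arranged in the same orientation. In the test unit, the engineered CaMV 35S-SynPro-05 promoter (detected as a partial CaMV 35S promoter) drives Renilla luciferase. This coding sequence is interrupted by the potato ST-LS1 IV2 intron, which prevents functional expression in bacteria. It carries a C-terminal PEST degradation tag, which the annotation matches to a fragment of Arabidopsis DREB2A. The tag should shorten reporter half-life so that signal follows changes in promoter activity more closely. The unit ends with a CaMV polyadenylation signal, then a synthetic poly(A) signal and an RNA polymerase II pause site that insulate it from the downstream cassette. The second unit uses the NOS promoter to express intron-containing firefly luciferase (luc+), terminated by the NOS terminator plus the same synthetic poly(A)/pause elements, and serves as an internal normalisation control.

The associated work concerns CRISPRi-based gene circuits in plants. The Renilla-to-firefly ratio would report how the SynPro-05 promoter responds to regulation, presumably by targeted repressors, though the record does not describe the promoter's specific modifications.
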