Features (pLannotate 1.2.2; 25 found; start..end, strand, type, name):
     41..1611    -  CDS            luciferase (fragment): firefly luciferase; luc+; enhanced luc+ version of the luciferase gene
   1610..1798    -  intron         IV2 intron: modified second intron of the potato ST-LS1 gene (Vancanneyt et al., 1990)
   1798..1882    -  CDS            luciferase (fragment): firefly luciferase; luc+; enhanced luc+ version of the luciferase gene
   1893..2072    -  promoter       NOS promoter: nopaline synthase promoter
   2086..2177    -  misc_feature   pause site: RNA polymerase II transcriptional pause signal from the human α2 globin gene
   2191..2239    -  polyA_signal   poly(A) signal: synthetic polyadenylation signal
   2251..2410    -  polyA_signal   CaMV poly(A) signal (fragment): cauliflower mosaic virus polyadenylation signal
   2487..2561    -  CDS            DREB2A (fragment): DRE2A_ARATH - Also known as ERF045. Experimental evidence at protein level: Swiss-Prot protein existence level 1. Transcriptional activator that binds specifically to the DNA sequence 5'-[AG]CCGAC-3'. Binding to the C-repeat/DRE element mediates high salinity- and dehydration-inducible transcription. From Arabidopsis thaliana (Mouse-ear cress).
   2568..3473    -  CDS            LUCI_RENRE: Experimental evidence at protein level: Swiss-Prot protein existence level 1. Upon binding the substrate, the enzyme catalyzes an oxygenation, producing a very short-lived hydroperoxide that cyclizes into a dioxetanone structure, which collapses, releasing a CO(2) molecule. The spontaneous breakdown of the dioxetanone releases the energy (about 50 kcal/mole) that is necessary to generate the excited state of the coelenteramide product, which is the singlet form of the monoanion. In vivo the product undergoes the process of nonradiative energy transfer to an accessory protein, a green fluoresce
   3471..3659    -  intron         IV2 intron: modified second intron of the potato ST-LS1 gene (Vancanneyt et al., 1990)
   3768..4056    -  promoter       CaMV 35S promoter (fragment): strong constitutive promoter from cauliflower mosaic virus
   4101..4119    -  promoter       T7 promoter: promoter for bacteriophage T7 RNA polymerase
   4122..4279    +  CDS            lacZα (fragment): LacZα fragment of β-galactosidase; lacZ fragment
   4284..4712    +  rep_origin     f1 ori (sequence partly withheld): f1 bacteriophage origin of replication; arrow indicates direction of (+) strand synthesis
   4765..4869    +  promoter       AmpR promoter: bla
   4870..5730    +  CDS            AmpR: β-lactamase; bla; confers resistance to ampicillin, carbenicillin, and related antibiotics
   5901..6489    +  rep_origin     ori: high-copy-number ColE1/pMB1/pBR322/pUC origin of replication
   6672..6764    +  CDS            lacI (fragment): lac repressor; lacI; The lac repressor binds to the lac operator to inhibit transcription in E. coli. This inhibition can be relieved by adding lactose or isopropyl-β-D-thiogalactopyranoside (IPTG).
   6777..6798    +  protein_bind   CAP binding site: CAP binding activates transcription in the presence of cAMP. E. coli catabolite activator protein
   6813..6843    +  promoter       lac promoter: promoter for the E. coli lac operon
   6851..6867    +  protein_bind   lac operator: The lac repressor binds to the lac operator to inhibit transcription in E. coli. This inhibition can be relieved by adding lactose or isopropyl-β-D-thiogalactopyranoside (IPTG). lac repressor encoded by lacI
   6912..6930    +  promoter       T3 promoter: promoter for bacteriophage T3 RNA polymerase
   6949..7040    -  misc_feature   pause site: RNA polymerase II transcriptional pause signal from the human α2 globin gene
   7054..7102    -  polyA_signal   poly(A) signal: synthetic polyadenylation signal
   7103..34      -  terminator     NOS terminator (across the origin): nopaline synthase terminator and poly(A) signal
>Addgene plasmid #239892 | LLP970 | addgene full sequence | sequence record 490751 | Addgene NGS Result
TTAAGAAACTTTATTGCCAAATGTTTGAACGATCCTCGAGTTACACGGCGATCTTTCCGCCCTTCTTGGC
CTTTATGAGGATCTCTCTGATTTTTCTTGCGTCGAGTTTTCCGGTAAGACCTTTCGGTACTTCGTCCACA
AACACAACTCCTCCGCGCAACTTTTTCGCGGTTGTTACTTGACTGGCGACGTAATCCACGATCTCTTTTT
CCGTCATCGTCTTTCCGTGCTCCAAAACAACAACGGCGGCGGGAAGTTCACCGGCGTCATCGTCGGGAAG
ACCTGCGACACCTGCGTCGAAGATGTTGGGGTGTTGGAGCAAGATGGATTCCAATTCAGCGGGAGCCACC
TGATAGCCTTTGTACTTAATCAGAGACTTCAGGCGGTCAACGATGAAGAAGTGTTCGTCTTCGTCCCAGT
AAGCTATGTCTCCAGAATGTAGCCATCCATCCTTGTCAATCAAGGCGTTGGTCGCTTCCGGATTGTTTAC
ATAACCGGACATAATCATAGGACCTCTCACACACAGTTCGCCTCTTTGATTAACGCCCAGCGTTTTCCCG
GTATCCAGATCCACAACCTTCGCTTCAAAAAATGGAACAACTTTACCGACCGCGCCCGGTTTATCATCCC
CCTCGGGTGTAATCAGAATAGCTGATGTAGTCTCAGTGAGCCCATATCCTTGCCTGATACCTGGCAGATG
GAACCTCTTGGCAACCGCTTCCCCGACTTCCTTAGAGAGGGGAGCGCCACCAGAAGCAATTTCGTGTAAA
TTAGATAAATCGTATTTGTCAATCAGAGTGCTTTTGGCGAAGAAGGAGAATAGGGTTGGCACCAGCAGCG
CACTTTGAATCTTGTAATCCTGAAGGCTCCTCAGAAACAGCTCTTCTTCAAATCTATACATTAAGACGAC
TCGAAATCCACATATCAAATATCCGAGTGTAGTAAACATTCCAAAACCGTGATGGAATGGAACAACACTT
AAAATCGCAGTATCCGGAATGATTTGATTGCCAAAAATAGGATCTCTGGCATGCGAGAATCTCACGCAGG
CAGTTCTATGAGGCAGAGCGACACCTTTAGGCAGACCAGTAGATCCAGAGGAGTTCATGATCAGTGCAAT
TGTCTTGTCCCTATCGAAGGACTCTGGCACAAAATCGTATTCATTAAAACCGGGAGGTAGATGAGATGTG
ACGAACGTGTACATCGACTGAAATCCCTGGTAATCCGTTTTAGAATCCATGATAATAATTTTTTGGATGA
TTGGGAGCTTTTTTTGCACGTTCAAAATTTTTTGCAACCCCTTTTTGGAAACGAACACCACGGTAGGCTG
CGAAATGCCCATACTGTTGAGCAATTCACGTTCATTATAAATGTCGTTCGCGGGCGCAACTGCAACTCCG
ATAAATAACGCGCCCAACACCGGCATAAAGAATTGAAGAGAGTTTTCACTGCATACGACGATTCTGTGAT
TTGTATTCAGCCCATATCGTTTCATAGCTTCTGCCAACCGAACGGACATTTCGAAGTACTCAGCGTAAGT
GATGTCCACCTCGATATGTGCATCTGTAAAAGCAATTGTTCCAGGAACCAGGGCGTATCTCTTCATAGCC
TGCACATCAACAAATTTTGGTCATATATTAGAAAAGTTATAAATTAAAATATACACACTTATAAACTACA
GAAAAGCAATTGCTATATACTACATTCTTTTATTTTGAAAAAAATATTTGAAATATTATATTACTACTAA
TTAATGATAATTATTATATATATATCAAAGGTAGAAGCAGAAACTTACCTTATGCAGTTGCTCTCCAGCG
GTTCCATCTTCCAGCGGATAGAATGGCGCCGGGCCTTTCTTTATGTTTTTGGCGTCTTCCATCCATGGAC
TCTAATTGGATACCGAGGGGAATTTATGGAACGTCAGTGGAGCATTTTTGACAAGAAATATTTGCTAGCT
GATAGTGACCTTAGGCGACTTTTGAACGCGCAATAATGGTTTCTGACGTATGTGCTTAGCTCATTAAACT
CCAGAAACCCGCGGCTCAGTGGCTCCTTCAACGTTGCGGTTCTCTAGAGAGCGCTAGAGAAATGTTCTGG
CACCTGCACTTGCACTGGGGACAGCCTATTTTGCTAGTTTGTTTTGTTTCGTTTTGTTTTGATGGAGAGC
GTATGTTAGTACTATCGATTCACACAAAAAACCAACACACAGATGTAATGAAAATAAAGATATTTTATTA
CTAGTAGGTCACTGGATTTTGGTTTTAGGAATTAGAAATTTTATTGATAGAAGTATTTTACAAATACAAA
TACATACTAAGGGTTTCTTATATGCTCAACACATGAGCGAAACCCTATAAGAACCCTAATTCCCTTATCT
GGGAACTACTCACACATTATTCTGGAGAAAAATAGAGAGAGATAGATTTGTAGAGAGAGACTGGTGATTT
TTGCGGACTCTAGCATGGCCGGGTACCTTAAGAACCAACACAACCTGGCGTTTCCACTGTGCATACCTCA
GACTGGGAGCTTGTTGACGTTACTTCAGAAGCATCAGATCGAGAACCCTGCTCGTTTTTGAGCACTCTTT
CAACAAAAGACTTAATATACTTTCCCATCTCATCAGGAGCATCTTCTTGTGAGAAATGCAATCCTTTCAC
CTTAACGAACTCGGTGTTTGGAAATTTCTTTGCACCTTCAACTATAGCATTACTGAAAAATCCTGGATCT
GACTCGATGAACATCTTAGGCAAATCATCTGATGCCCTAAGGTAAGCGTTATAATTTCTCACGATCTGCA
CAACATCAGGTTTACCTCCCTTAACTAATGGTATTTCCCTAGGCCAACTGAGTGTTGGCCTTCTAACCTC
TCCTTTTTCCTTGAAAGGTTCGAGATATGCAGCAAACTCTTCTGGTTCCAATTTTCTCATAATCTTTGAA
GGAAGCATAGTTTCCACGAAAAAGTTATTTTCGAGAACCATCTTTTCTCCCTCTTCAGACTTGATCAAAG
CAATATCCTCTTCAATATCTGGCCACTCATCCCAAGATTCTATCACATCCACAACACTCTCTGCATGAAC
TATAGCTTTGATCTTATCTTGGTGTTCGTATGAGTAATGGAATGCCAAGCAAGCACCCCAATCGTGTCCA
ACGAAAATAATCTTCTTAGGTAAGTTGAGAAGTTCGAACCAAGCTGTGAGGTACTTATAATGATCCAAAA
GTCTGTAAGAACCATTTCCAGATTTACCAGACTTTCCCATTCCGATAAGATCTGGGATAATACACCTAGC
CACTGGTTCAATGTGAGGCACAACATGTCTCCACAAATATGAAGATGCAGCGTTTCCGTGAAGAAAGATA
ACTGCATTCTCAGCGTGCTTTTCTGAATCGTAGTAATTAATGAAAGAATCAAGCACGTTCATCTGTTTAC
ATCTTGCCCACCATTGTGGACCAGTTATCATTCTTTTTCTCTGCACATCAACAAATTTTGGTCATATATT
AGAAAAGTTATAAATTAAAATATACACACTTATAAACTACAGAAAAGCAATTGCTATATACTACATTCTT
TTATTTTGAAAAAAATATTTGAAATATTATATTACTACTAATTAATGATAATTATTATATATATATCAAA
GGTAGAAGCAGAAACTTACCTGCTCAGGATCATACACCTTTGAAGTCATCTGCAGTTATGTCGACGGATC
CGTCCCAAAGTACGAGTGTTGCTACCCTTATATACCACGACAAGCGTCTCTTTGCCCGTGGGATTGTGCG
TCATCCCTTACGTCAGTGGAGATATCACATCAATCCACTTGCTTTGAAGACGTGGTTGGAACGTCTTCTT
TTTCCACGATGCTCCTCGTGGGTGGGGGTCCATCTTTGGGACCACTGTCGGCAGAGGCATCTTGAACGAT
AGCCTTTCCTTTATCGCAATGATGGCATTTGTAGGTGCCACCTTCCTTTTCTACTGTCCTTTTGATGAAG
TGACAGATAGCTGGGCAATGGAATCCGAGGAGGTTTCCCGATATTACCCTTTGTTGAAAAGTCTCAAACG
CGTTCGGAATTCGGCATGATCAAGCTTGTACCCAATTCGCCCTATAGTGAGTCGTATTACAATTCACTGG
CCGTCGTTTTACAACGTCGTGACTGGGAAAACCCTGGCGTTACCCAACTTAATCGCCTTGCAGCACATCC
CCCTTTCGCCAGCTGGCGTAATAGCGAAGAGGCCCGCACCGATCGCCCTTCCCAACAGTTGCGCAGCCTG
AATGGCGAATGGG
[124 nt withheld, positions 4284-4407]
C
[91 nt withheld, positions 4409-4499]
A
[49 nt withheld, positions 4501-4549]
CCTTTGACGTTGGAGTCCACGTTCTTT
[37 nt withheld, positions 4577-4613]
ACCCTATCTCGGTCTATTCTTTTGATTTATAAGGGATTTTGCCGATTTCGGCCTATTGGTTAAAAAATGA
GCTGATTTAACAAAAATTTAACGCGAATTTTAACAAAATATTAACGCTTACAATTTAGGTGGCACTTTTC
GGGGAAATGTGCGCGGAACCCCTATTTGTTTATTTTTCTAAATACATTCAAATATGTATCCGCTCATGAG
ACAATAACCCTGATAAATGCTTCAATAATATTGAAAAAGGAAGAGTATGAGTATTCAACATTTCCGTGTC
GCCCTTATTCCCTTTTTTGCGGCATTTTGCCTTCCTGTTTTTGCTCACCCAGAAACGCTGGTGAAAGTAA
AAGATGCTGAAGATCAGTTGGGTGCACGAGTGGGTTACATCGAACTGGATCTCAACAGCGGTAAGATCCT
TGAGAGTTTTCGCCCCGAAGAACGTTTTCCAATGATGAGCACTTTTAAAGTTCTGCTATGTGGCGCGGTA
TTATCCCGTATTGACGCCGGGCAAGAGCAACTCGGTCGCCGCATACACTATTCTCAGAATGACTTGGTTG
AGTACTCACCAGTCACAGAAAAGCATCTTACGGATGGCATGACAGTAAGAGAATTATGCAGTGCTGCCAT
AACCATGAGTGATAACACTGCGGCCAACTTACTTCTGACAACGATCGGAGGACCGAAGGAGCTAACCGCT
TTTTTGCACAACATGGGGGATCATGTAACTCGCCTTGATCGTTGGGAACCGGAGCTGAATGAAGCCATAC
CAAACGACGAGCGTGACACCACGATGCCTGTAGCAATGGCAACAACGTTGCGCAAACTATTAACTGGCGA
ACTACTTACTCTAGCTTCCCGGCAACAATTAATAGACTGGATGGAGGCGGATAAAGTTGCAGGACCACTT
CTGCGCTCGGCCCTTCCGGCTGGCTGGTTTATTGCTGATAAATCTGGAGCCGGTGAGCGTGGGTCTCGCG
GTATCATTGCAGCACTGGGGCCAGATGGTAAGCCCTCCCGTATCGTAGTTATCTACACGACGGGGAGTCA
GGCAACTATGGATGAACGAAATAGACAGATCGCTGAGATAGGTGCCTCACTGATTAAGCATTGGTAACTG
TCAGACCAAGTTTACTCATATATACTTTAGATTGATTTAAAACTTCATTTTTAATTTAAAAGGATCTAGG
TGAAGATCCTTTTTGATAATCTCATGACCAAAATCCCTTAACGTGAGTTTTCGTTCCACTGAGCGTCAGA
CCCCGTAGAAAAGATCAAAGGATCTTCTTGAGATCCTTTTTTTCTGCGCGTAATCTGCTGCTTGCAAACA
AAAAAACCACCGCTACCAGCGGTGGTTTGTTTGCCGGATCAAGAGCTACCAACTCTTTTTCCGAAGGTAA
CTGGCTTCAGCAGAGCGCAGATACCAAATACTGTTCTTCTAGTGTAGCCGTAGTTAGGCCACCACTTCAA
GAACTCTGTAGCACCGCCTACATACCTCGCTCTGCTAATCCTGTTACCAGTGGCTGCTGCCAGTGGCGAT
AAGTCGTGTCTTACCGGGTTGGACTCAAGACGATAGTTACCGGATAAGGCGCAGCGGTCGGGCTGAACGG
GGGGTTCGTGCACACAGCCCAGCTTGGAGCGAACGACCTACACCGAACTGAGATACCTACAGCGTGAGCT
ATGAGAAAGCGCCACGCTTCCCGAAGGGAGAAAGGCGGACAGGTATCCGGTAAGCGGCAGGGTCGGAACA
GGAGAGCGCACGAGGGAGCTTCCAGGGGGAAACGCCTGGTATCTTTATAGTCCTGTCGGGTTTCGCCACC
TCTGACTTGAGCGTCGATTTTTGTGATGCTCGTCAGGGGGGCGGAGCCTATGGAAAAACGCCAGCAACGC
GGCCTTTTTACGGTTCCTGGCCTTTTGCTGGCCTTTTGCTCACATGTTCTTTCCTGCGTTATCCCCTGAT
TCTGTGGATAACCGTATTACCGCCTTTGAGTGAGCTGATACCGCTCGCCGCAGCCGAACGACCGAGCGCA
GCGAGTCAGTGAGCGAGGAAGCGGAAGAGCGCCCAATACGCAAACCGCCTCTCCCCGCGCGTTGGCCGAT
TCATTAATGCAGCTGGCACGACAGGTTTCCCGACTGGAAAGCGGGCAGTGAGCGCAACGCAATTAATGTG
AGTTAGCTCACTCATTAGGCACCCCAGGCTTTACACTTTATGCTTCCGGCTCGTATGTTGTGTGGAATTG
TGAGCGGATAACAATTTCACACAGGAAACAGCTATGACCATGATTACGCCAAGCTCGAAATTAACCCTCA
CTAAAGGGAACAAAAGCTGGAGCTCAGAGAAATGTTCTGGCACCTGCACTTGCACTGGGGACAGCCTATT
TTGCTAGTTTGTTTTGTTTCGTTTTGTTTTGATGGAGAGCGTATGTTAGTACTATCGATTCACACAAAAA
ACCAACACACAGATGTAATGAAAATAAAGATATTTTATTGATCTAGTAACATAGATGACACCGCGCGCGA
TAATTTATCCTAGTTTGCGCGCTATATTTTGTTTTCTATCGCGTATTAAATGTATAATTGCGGGACTCTA
ATCATAAAAACCCATCTCATAAATAACGTCATGCATTACATGTTAATTATTACATGCTTAACGTAATTCA
ACAGAAATTATATGATAATCGTCGCAAGACCGGCAACAGGATTCAATC
